Addgene plasmid #195074: pUb FLAG-IntS6 AA 1197-1284
Purpose: Expresses FLAG-tagged Drosophila IntS6 amino acids 1197-1284
Depositing lab: Jeremy Wilusz. Depositing organization: Baylor College of Medicine. Publication: IntS6 and the Integrator phosphatase module tune the efficiency of select premature transcription termination events. Fujiwara R, Zhai SN, Liang D, Shah AP, Tracey M, Ma XK, Fields CJ, Mendoza-Figueroa MS, Meline MC, Tatomer DC, Yang L, Wilusz JE. Mol Cell. 2023 Nov 14:S1097-2765(23)00902-4. doi: 10.1016/j.molcel.2023.10.035. PubMed 37995689.
Backbone
  Vector backbone: pUb 3xFLAG MCS
  Total vector size (bp): 5148
  Vector type: Insect Expression
Growth in bacteria
  Bacterial resistance: Ampicillin, 100 μg/mL
  Growth temperature: 37°C
  Growth strain: DH5alpha
  Copy number: Unknown
Gene/Insert
  Gene/Insert name: IntS6
  Species: D. melanogaster (fly)
  Entrez Gene: IntS6 (a.k.a. Dmel_CG3125, CG3125, Dmel\CG3125, Int6, l(1)G0060)
  Promoter: Ubi-p63e
  Tag / fusion protein: 3xFLAG (N terminal on backbone)
  Cloning method: Restriction Enzyme; 5′ cloning site SpeI (not destroyed); 3′ cloning site XbaI (not destroyed)
  Sequencing primers: 5′ CAAAGTTGGCGTCGATAAATAAGTTTCC
Terms and licenses: Academic/Nonprofit Terms; Industry Terms: Not Available to Industry
How to cite: pUb FLAG-IntS6 AA 1197-1284 was a gift from Jeremy Wilusz (Addgene plasmid # 195074 ; http://n2t.net/addgene:195074 ; RRID:Addgene_195074)
