[The description below was written by a language model from this plasmid's Addgene catalogue record and pLannotate feature annotations shown in this document.]
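Description:
pUb FLAG-IntS6 AA 1197-1284 is a 5,148 bp insect-cell expression plasmid built on the pUb 3xFLAG MCS backbone. It is maintained in E. coli through a high-copy ColE1/pUC-type origin of replication and selected with ampicillin via a β-lactamase (AmpR) gene driven by its own promoter. The feature table also picks up leftover bacterial cloning-vector elements: a lac promoter/operator with a CAP binding site, and short fragments annotated as lacI, rop, bom, RSF ori and pUC MCS. These appear to be backbone remnants rather than functional parts of the expression cassette. No selectable marker for insect cells is recorded, which fits use by transient transfection.

The payload is a short C-terminal fragment of Drosophila melanogaster IntS6 (CG3125), a subunit of the Integrator complex, covering amino acids 1197-1284. It was cloned between SpeI and XbaI sites, both of which remain intact. According to the catalogue entry, transcription is driven by the Drosophila Ubi-p63e (ubiquitin) promoter. This promoter is not annotated in the feature table, though a large unannotated region lies upstream of the coding sequence. An N-terminal 3xFLAG tag supplied by the backbone directly precedes the IntS6 fragment, allowing detection or immunoprecipitation with anti-FLAG antibodies. A V5 tag sequence is annotated downstream of the insert, but the record does not indicate whether it is translated as part of the fusion. The cassette ends with the baculovirus OpIE-2 polyadenylation signal.

The plasmid expresses a defined FLAG-tagged IntS6 region in Drosophila cells. The associated work concerns IntS6 and the Integrator phosphatase module in premature transcription termination, so it probably serves as a domain-mapping construct.
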