Features (pLannotate 1.2.2; 15 found; start..end, strand, type, name):
    911..1499    +  rep_origin     ori: high-copy-number ColE1/pMB1/pBR322/pUC origin of replication
   1682..1774    +  CDS            lacI (fragment): lac repressor; lacI; The lac repressor binds to the lac operator to inhibit transcription in E. coli. This inhibition can be relieved by adding lactose or isopropyl-β-D-thiogalactopyranoside (IPTG).
   1787..1808    +  protein_bind   CAP binding site: CAP binding activates transcription in the presence of cAMP. E. coli catabolite activator protein
   1823..1853    +  promoter       lac promoter: promoter for the E. coli lac operon
   1861..1877    +  protein_bind   lac operator: The lac repressor binds to the lac operator to inhibit transcription in E. coli. This inhibition can be relieved by adding lactose or isopropyl-β-D-thiogalactopyranoside (IPTG). lac repressor encoded by lacI
   3929..3945    -  misc_feature   MCS (fragment): pUC18/19 multiple cloning site
   3962..4027    +  CDS            3xFLAG: three tandem FLAG® epitope tags, followed by an enterokinase cleavage site
   4034..4303    +  CDS            IntS6 (fragment): INT6_DROME - Also known as l(1)G0060 From Drosophila melanogaster (Fruit fly).
   4329..4370    +  CDS            V5 tag: epitope tag from simian virus 5
   4415..4544    +  polyA_signal   OpIE-2 poly(A) signal: immediate-early gene 2 from the Orgyia pseudotsugata multicapsid nucleopolyhedrovirus; baculovirus polyadenylation signal
   4553..4620    -  rep_origin     RSF ori (fragment): Plasmids containing the RSF 1030 origin of replication can be propagated in E. coli cells that contain additional plasmids with compatible origins.
   4640..4691    -  misc_feature   bom (fragment): basis of mobility region from pBR322
   4793..4828    -  CDS            rop (fragment): Rop protein, which maintains plasmids at low copy number; rop
   4923..5027    +  promoter       AmpR promoter: bla
   5028..740     +  CDS            AmpR (across the origin): β-lactamase; bla; confers resistance to ampicillin, carbenicillin, and related antibiotics
>Addgene plasmid #195074 | pUb FLAG-IntS6 AA 1197-1284 | addgene full sequence | sequence record 384212 | Addgene NGS Result
GAGTGGGTTACATCGAACTGGATCTCAACAGCGGTAAGATCCTTGAGAGTTTTCGCCCCGAAGAACGTTT
TCCAATGATGAGCACTTTTAAAGTTCTGCTATGTGGCGCGGTATTATCCCGTATTGACGCCGGGCAAGAG
CAACTCGGTCGCCGCATACACTATTCTCAGAATGACTTGGTTGAGTACTCACCAGTCACAGAAAAGCATC
TTACGGATGGCATGACAGTAAGAGAATTATGCAGTGCTGCCATAACCATGAGTGATAACACTGCGGCCAA
CTTACTTCTGACAACGATCGGAGGACCGAAGGAGCTAACCGCTTTTTTGCACAACATGGGGGATCATGTA
ACTCGCCTTGATCGTTGGGAACCGGAGCTGAATGAAGCCATACCAAACGACGAGCGTGACACCACGATGC
CTGTAGCAATGGCAACAACGTTGCGCAAACTATTAACTGGCGAACTACTTACTCTAGCTTCCCGGCAACA
ATTAATAGACTGGATGGAGGCGGATAAAGTTGCAGGACCACTTCTGCGCTCGGCCCTTCCGGCTGGCTGG
TTTATTGCTGATAAATCTGGAGCCGGTGAGCGTGGGTCTCGCGGTATCATTGCAGCACTGGGGCCAGATG
GTAAGCCCTCCCGTATCGTAGTTATCTACACGACGGGGAGTCAGGCAACTATGGATGAACGAAATAGACA
GATCGCTGAGATAGGTGCCTCACTGATTAAGCATTGGTAACTGTCAGACCAAGTTTACTCATATATACTT
TAGATTGATTTAAAACTTCATTTTTAATTTAAAAGGATCTAGGTGAAGATCCTTTTTGATAATCTCATGA
CCAAAATCCCTTAACGTGAGTTTTCGTTCCACTGAGCGTCAGACCCCGTAGAAAAGATCAAAGGATCTTC
TTGAGATCCTTTTTTTCTGCGCGTAATCTGCTGCTTGCAAACAAAAAAACCACCGCTACCAGCGGTGGTT
TGTTTGCCGGATCAAGAGCTACCAACTCTTTTTCCGAAGGTAACTGGCTTCAGCAGAGCGCAGATACCAA
ATACTGTTCTTCTAGTGTAGCCGTAGTTAGGCCACCACTTCAAGAACTCTGTAGCACCGCCTACATACCT
CGCTCTGCTAATCCTGTTACCAGTGGCTGCTGCCAGTGGCGATAAGTCGTGTCTTACCGGGTTGGACTCA
AGACGATAGTTACCGGATAAGGCGCAGCGGTCGGGCTGAACGGGGGGTTCGTGCACACAGCCCAGCTTGG
AGCGAACGACCTACACCGAACTGAGATACCTACAGCGTGAGCTATGAGAAAGCGCCACGCTTCCCGAAGG
GAGAAAGGCGGACAGGTATCCGGTAAGCGGCAGGGTCGGAACAGGAGAGCGCACGAGGGAGCTTCCAGGG
GGAAACGCCTGGTATCTTTATAGTCCTGTCGGGTTTCGCCACCTCTGACTTGAGCGTCGATTTTTGTGAT
GCTCGTCAGGGGGGCGGAGCCTATGGAAAAACGCCAGCAACGCGGCCTTTTTACGGTTCCTGGCCTTTTG
CTGGCCTTTTGCTCACATGTTCTTTCCTGCGTTATCCCCTGATTCTGTGGATAACCGTATTACCGCCTTT
GAGTGAGCTGATACCGCTCGCCGCAGCCGAACGACCGAGCGCAGCGAGTCAGTGAGCGAGGAAGCGGAAG
AGCGCCCAATACGCAAACCGCCTCTCCCCGCGCGTTGGCCGATTCATTAATGCAGCTGGCACGACAGGTT
TCCCGACTGGAAAGCGGGCAGTGAGCGCAACGCAATTAATGTGAGTTAGCTCACTCATTAGGCACCCCAG
GCTTTACACTTTATGCTTCCGGCTCGTATGTTGTGTGGAATTGTGAGCGGATAACAATTTCACACAGGAA
ACAGCTATGACCATGATTACGCCAAGCTTTGTCGCCGGAACGCAGCGACAGAGATTCCAATGTGTCCGTA
TCTTTCAGGCTTTTGCCCTTCAGTTCCAGACGAAGCGACTGGCGATTCGCGTGTGGGGTCTGCTTCAGGG
TCTTGTGAATTAGGGCGCGCAGATCGCCGATGGGCGTGGCGCCGGAGGGCACCTTCACCTTGCCGTACGG
CTTGCTGTTCTTCGCGTTCAAAATCTCCAGCTCCATTTTGCTTTCGGTGCGCTTGCAATCAGTACTGTCC
AAAATCGAAAATCGCCGAACCGTAGTGTGACCGTGCGGGGCTCTGCGAAAATAAACTTTTTTAGGTATAT
GGCCACACACGGGGAAAGCACAGTGGATTATATGTTTTAATATTATAATATGCAGGTTTTCATTACTTAT
CCAGATGTAAGCCCACTTAAAGCGATTTAACAATTATTTGCCGAAAGAGTATAAACAAATTTCACTTAAA
AATGGATTAAGAAAAGCTAGCTTGTGTAAGATTATGCGCAGCGTTGCCAGATAGCTCCATTTAAAACACT
TCAAAAACAATAAGTTTTGAAAATATATACATAAATAGCAGTCGTTGCCGCAACGCTCAACACATCACAC
TTTTAAAACACCCTTTACCTACACAGAATTACTTTTTAAATTTCCAGTCAAGCTGCGAGTTTCAAAATTA
TAGCCGGTAGAGAAGACAGTGCTATTTCAAAAGCAAACTAACAAGGGTCTTAAATTCCAAAACACCAATC
CTAACAAGCCTTGGACTTTTGTAAGTTTAGATCAAAGGTGGCATTGCATTCAATGTCATGGTAAGAAGTA
GGTCGTCTAGGTAGAAATCCTCATTCAGCCGGTCAAGTCAGTACGAGAAAGGTCTCAATTTGAAATTGTC
TTAAAAATATTTTATTGTTTTGTACTGTGGTGAGTTTAAACGAAAAACACAAAAAAAAAGTGATACACAG
AAATCATAAAAAATTTTAATACAAGGTATTCGTACGTATCAAAAACATTTCGGCACAATTTTTTTTCTCT
GTACTAAAGTGTTACGAACACTACGGTATTTTTTAGTGATTTTCAACGGACACCGAAGGTATATAAACAG
CGTTCGCGAACGGTCGCCTTCAAAACCAATTGACATTTGCAGCAGCAAGTACAAGTAGAAAGTAAAGCGC
AATCAGCGAAAAATTTATACTTAATTGTTGGTGATTAAAGTACAATTAAAAGAACATTCTCGAAAGTCAC
AAGAAACGTAAGTTTTTAACTCGCTGTTACCAATTAGTAATAAGAGCAACAAGACGTTGAGTAATTTCAA
GAAAAACTGCATTTCAAGGTCTTTGTTCGGCCATTTTTTTTTATTCAACGCTCTACGTAATTACAAAATA
AGAAATTGGCAGCCACGCATCTTGTTTTCCCAATGAATTGGCATCAAAACGCAAACAAATCTATAAATAA
AACTTGCGTGTTGATTTTCGCCAAGATTTATTGGCAAATTGTGAAATTCGCAGTGACGCATTTGAAAATT
CGAGAAATCACGAACGCACTCGATCGAGCATTTGTGTGCATGTTATTAGTTAGTTGTTTAGTTAATTGAA
GTATTTTACCAACGAAATCCACTTATTTTTAGCTGAAATAGAGTAGGTTGCTTAAACAAAGCCACGTCTG
AAAATTTCTTATTGCTTGTAGTTGTGACGTCACCATATACACACAAAATAATGTGTATGCATGCATTTCA
GCTGTGTATATATACATGCACACACTCGCAACACGAAAACGATGACGAAGCAACGGAACAAAGGTTTCTC
AACTACCCTTTGTTCCCTGTTTCTTCGCTTTCCTTTGTTCCAATATTCGTAGAGGGTTAATAGGGGTTTC
TCAACAAAGTTGGCGTCGATAAATAAGTTTCCCATTTTTATTCCCCAGCCAGGAAGTTAGTTTCAATAGT
TTTGTAATTTCAACGAAACTCATTTGATTTCGTACTAATTTTCCACATCTCTATTTTCTGCCCGCAGAAT
AATCCAAACTGCAGGTCGACTCTAGCTAGAGGAAGCTTATGGACTACAAAGACCATGACGGTGATTATAA
AGATCATGATATCGATTACAAGGATGACGATGACAAGGATCCACTAGTCAACGTCGAACTACGATTGCAG
ATCTTCCGTGATATACGGCGACCCGGCCGAGACTACAGCCAGCTGCTGGAGCACCTGAATCTGGTCAAGG
GCGACCAGGATATGCAGTCGGATTTCGTGGACATGTGTATCGTGGAATCGCTGCGCTTCCGCCGCCATCG
CATGGCGTCCAGCATACAGGAGTGGTGGGATCGCAAGCAGCAGTTAACTGCCGTGGGAACCAATGAAGCG
ACCCCCAGCGCGGAGCAGGCCGTCGCCAAGAGTTAATCTAGAGGGCCCGCGGTTCGAAGGTAAGCCTATC
CCTAACCCTCTCCTCGGTCTCGATTCTACGCGTACCGGTCATCATCACCATCACCATTGAGTTTATCTGA
CTAAATCTTAGTTTGTATTGTCATGTTTTAATACAATATGTTATGTTTAAATATGTTTTTAATAAATTTT
ATAAAATAATTTCAACTTTTATTGTAACAACATTGTCCATTTACACACTCCTTTCAAGCGCGTGGGATCG
ATGCTCACTCAAAGGCGGTAATACGGTTATCCACAGAATCAGGGGATAACGCAGGAAAGAACATGTGAGC
CATATGGGCCCATGTGAGCCATATGGTGCACTCTCAGTACAATCTGCTCTGATGCCGCATAGTTAAGCCA
GCCCCGACACCCGCCAACACCCGCTGACGCGCCCTGACGGGCTTGTCTGCTCCCGGCATCCGCTTACAGA
CAAGCTGTGACCGTCTCCGGGAGCTGCATGTGTCAGAGGTTTTCACCGTCATCACCGAAACGCGCGAGAC
GAAAGGGCCTCGTGATACGCCTATTTTTATAGGTTAATGTCATGATAATAATGGTTTCTTAGACGTCAGG
TGGCACTTTTCGGGGAAATGTGCGCGGAACCCCTATTTGTTTATTTTTCTAAATACATTCAAATATGTAT
CCGCTCATGAGACAATAACCCTGATAAATGCTTCAATAATATTGAAAAAGGAAGAGTATGAGTATTCAAC
ATTTCCGTGTCGCCCTTATTCCCTTTTTTGCGGCATTTTGCCTTCCTGTTTTTGCTCACCCAGAAACGCT
GGTGAAAGTAAAAGATGCTGAAGATCAGTTGGGTGCAC
